>Addgene plasmid #176033 | pX459-dTLN1 exon | addgene full sequence | sequence record 346750 | Addgene NGS Result
GAGGGCCTATTTCCCATGATTCCTTCATATTTGCATATACGATACAAGGCTGTTAGAGAGATAATTGGAA
TTAATTTGACTGTAAACACAAAGATATTAGTACAAAATACGTGACGTAGAAAGTAATAATTTCTTGGGTA
GTTTGCAGTTTTAAAATTATGTTTTAAAATGGACTATCATATGCTTACCGTAACTTGAAAGTATTTCGAT
TTCTTGGCTTTATATATCTTGTGGAAAGGACGAAACACCGTTCCATCAGCTCTCGAACCAGTTTTAGAGC
TAGAAATAGCAAGTTAAAATAAGGCTAGTCCGTTATCAACTTGAAAAAGTGGCACCGAGTCGGTGCTTTT
TTGTTTTAGAGCTAGAAATAGCAAGTTAAAATAAGGCTAGTCCGTTTTTAGCGCGTGCGCCAATTCTGCA
GACAAATGGCTCTAGAGGTACCCGTTACATAACTTACGGTAAATGGCCCGCCTGGCTGACCGCCCAACGA
CCCCCGCCCATTGACGTCAATAGTAACGCCAATAGGGACTTTCCATTGACGTCAATGGGTGGAGTATTTA
CGGTAAACTGCCCACTTGGCAGTACATCAAGTGTATCATATGCCAAGTACGCCCCCTATTGACGTCAATG
ACGGTAAATGGCCCGCCTGGCATTGTGCCCAGTACATGACCTTATGGGACTTTCCTACTTGGCAGTACAT
CTACGTATTAGTCATCGCTATTACCATGGTCGAGGTGAGCCCCACGTTCTGCTTCACTCTCCCCATCTCC
CCCCCCTCCCCACCCCCAATTTTGTATTTATTTATTTTTTAATTATTTTGTGCAGCGATGGGGGCGGGGG
GGGGGGGGGGGCGCGCGCCRGGSGGGGSGGGGSGGGGSGRGGGGSGGGGSGGGGSGAGGCGGAGAGGKGC
GGCGGCAGCCAATCAGAGCGGCGCGCTCCGAAAGTTTCCTTTTATGGCGAGGCGGCGGCGGCGGCGGCCC
TATAAAAAGCGAAGCGCGCGGCGGGCGGGAGTCGCTGCGCGCTGCCTTCGCCCCGTGCCCCGCTCCGCCG
CCGCCTCGCGCCGCCCGCCCCGGCTCTGACTGACCGCGTTACTCCCACAGGTGAGCGGGCGGGACGGCCC
TTCTCCTCCGGGCTGTAATTAGCTGAGCAAGAGGTAAGGGTTTAAGGGATGGTTGGTTGGTGGGGTATTA
ATGTTTAATTACCTGGAGCACCTGCCTGAAATCACTTTTTTTCAGGTTGGACCGGTGCCACCATGGACTA
TAAGGACCACGACGGAGACTACAAGGATCATGATATTGATTACAAAGACGATGACGATAAGATGGCCCCA
AAGAAGAAGCGGAAGGTCGGTATCCACGGAGTCCCAGCAGCCGACAAGAAGTACAGCATCGGCCTGGACA
TCGGCACCAACTCTGTGGGCTGGGCCGTGATCACCGACGAGTACAAGGTGCCCAGCAAGAAATTCAAGGT
GCTGGGCAACACCGACCGGCACAGCATCAAGAAGAACCTGATCGGAGCCCTGCTGTTCGACAGCGGCGAA
ACAGCCGAGGCCACCCGGCTGAAGAGAACCGCCAGAAGAAGATACACCAGACGGAAGAACCGGATCTGCT
ATCTGCAAGAGATCTTCAGCAACGAGATGGCCAAGGTGGACGACAGCTTCTTCCACAGACTGGAAGAGTC
CTTCCTGGTGGAAGAGGATAAGAAGCACGAGCGGCACCCCATCTTCGGCAACATCGTGGACGAGGTGGCC
TACCACGAGAAGTACCCCACCATCTACCACCTGAGAAAGAAACTGGTGGACAGCACCGACAAGGCCGACC
TGCGGCTGATCTATCTGGCCCTGGCCCACATGATCAAGTTCCGGGGCCACTTCCTGATCGAGGGCGACCT
GAACCCCGACAACAGCGACGTGGACAAGCTGTTCATCCAGCTGGTGCAGACCTACAACCAGCTGTTCGAG
GAAAACCCCATCAACGCCAGCGGCGTGGACGCCAAGGCCATCCTGTCTGCCAGACTGAGCAAGAGCAGAC
GGCTGGAAAATCTGATCGCCCAGCTGCCCGGCGAGAAGAAGAATGGCCTGTTCGGAAACCTGATTGCCCT
GAGCCTGGGCCTGACCCCCAACTTCAAGAGCAACTTCGACCTGGCCGAGGATGCCAAACTGCAGCTGAGC
AAGGACACCTACGACGACGACCTGGACAACCTGCTGGCCCAGATCGGCGACCAGTACGCCGACCTGTTTC
TGGCCGCCAAGAACCTGTCCGACGCCATCCTGCTGAGCGACATCCTGAGAGTGAACACCGAGATCACCAA
GGCCCCCCTGAGCGCCTCTATGATCAAGAGATACGACGAGCACCACCAGGACCTGACCCTGCTGAAAGCT
CTCGTGCGGCAGCAGCTGCCTGAGAAGTACAAAGAGATTTTCTTCGACCAGAGCAAGAACGGCTACGCCG
GCTACATTGACGGCGGAGCCAGCCAGGAAGAGTTCTACAAGTTCATCAAGCCCATCCTGGAAAAGATGGA
CGGCACCGAGGAACTGCTCGTGAAGCTGAACAGAGAGGACCTGCTGCGGAAGCAGCGGACCTTCGACAAC
GGCAGCATCCCCCACCAGATCCACCTGGGAGAGCTGCACGCCATTCTGCGGCGGCAGGAAGATTTTTACC
CATTCCTGAAGGACAACCGGGAAAAGATCGAGAAGATCCTGACCTTCCGCATCCCCTACTACGTGGGCCC
TCTGGCCAGGGGAAACAGCAGATTCGCCTGGATGACCAGAAAGAGCGAGGAAACCATCACCCCCTGGAAC
TTCGAGGAAGTGGTGGACAAGGGCGCTTCCGCCCAGAGCTTCATCGAGCGGATGACCAACTTCGATAAGA
ACCTGCCCAACGAGAAGGTGCTGCCCAAGCACAGCCTGCTGTACGAGTACTTCACCGTGTATAACGAGCT
GACCAAAGTGAAATACGTGACCGAGGGAATGAGAAAGCCCGCCTTCCTGAGCGGCGAGCAGAAAAAGGCC
ATCGTGGACCTGCTGTTCAAGACCAACCGGAAAGTGACCGTGAAGCAGCTGAAAGAGGACTACTTCAAGA
AAATCGAGTGCTTCGACTCCGTGGAAATCTCCGGCGTGGAAGATCGGTTCAACGCCTCCCTGGGCACATA
CCACGATCTGCTGAAAATTATCAAGGACAAGGACTTCCTGGACAATGAGGAAAACGAGGACATTCTGGAA
GATATCGTGCTGACCCTGACACTGTTTGAGGACAGAGAGATGATCGAGGAACGGCTGAAAACCTATGCCC
ACCTGTTCGACGACAAAGTGATGAAGCAGCTGAAGCGGCGGAGATACACCGGCTGGGGCAGGCTGAGCCG
GAAGCTGATCAACGGCATCCGGGACAAGCAGTCCGGCAAGACAATCCTGGATTTCCTGAAGTCCGACGGC
TTCGCCAACAGAAACTTCATGCAGCTGATCCACGACGACAGCCTGACCTTTAAAGAGGACATCCAGAAAG
CCCAGGTGTCCGGCCAGGGCGATAGCCTGCACGAGCACATTGCCAATCTGGCCGGCAGCCCCGCCATTAA
GAAGGGCATCCTGCAGACAGTGAAGGTGGTGGACGAGCTCGTGAAAGTGATGGGCCGGCACAAGCCCGAG
AACATCGTGATCGAAATGGCCAGAGAGAACCAGACCACCCAGAAGGGACAGAAGAACAGCCGCGAGAGAA
TGAAGCGGATCGAAGAGGGCATCAAAGAGCTGGGCAGCCAGATCCTGAAAGAACACCCCGTGGAAAACAC
CCAGCTGCAGAACGAGAAGCTGTACCTGTACTACCTGCAGAATGGGCGGGATATGTACGTGGACCAGGAA
CTGGACATCAACCGGCTGTCCGACTACGATGTGGACCATATCGTGCCTCAGAGCTTTCTGAAGGACGACT
CCATCGACAACAAGGTGCTGACCAGAAGCGACAAGAACCGGGGCAAGAGCGACAACGTGCCCTCCGAAGA
GGTCGTGAAGAAGATGAAGAACTACTGGCGGCAGCTGCTGAACGCCAAGCTGATTACCCAGAGAAAGTTC
GACAATCTGACCAAGGCCGAGAGAGGCGGCCTGAGCGAACTGGATAAGGCCGGCTTCATCAAGAGACAGC
TGGTGGAAACCCGGCAGATCACAAAGCACGTGGCACAGATCCTGGACTCCCGGATGAACACTAAGTACGA
CGAGAATGACAAGCTGATCCGGGAAGTGAAAGTGATCACCCTGAAGTCCAAGCTGGTGTCCGATTTCCGG
AAGGATTTCCAGTTTTACAAAGTGCGCGAGATCAACAACTACCACCACGCCCACGACGCCTACCTGAACG
CCGTCGTGGGAACCGCCCTGATCAAAAAGTACCCTAAGCTGGAAAGCGAGTTCGTGTACGGCGACTACAA
GGTGTACGACGTGCGGAAGATGATCGCCAAGAGCGAGCAGGAAATCGGCAAGGCTACCGCCAAGTACTTC
TTCTACAGCAACATCATGAACTTTTTCAAGACCGAGATTACCCTGGCCAACGGCGAGATCCGGAAGCGGC
CTCTGATCGAGACAAACGGCGAAACCGGGGAGATCGTGTGGGATAAGGGCCGGGATTTTGCCACCGTGCG
GAAAGTGCTGAGCATGCCCCAAGTGAATATCGTGAAAAAGACCGAGGTGCAGACAGGCGGCTTCAGCAAA
GAGTCTATCCTGCCCAAGAGGAACAGCGATAAGCTGATCGCCAGAAAGAAGGACTGGGACCCTAAGAAGT
ACGGCGGCTTCGACAGCCCCACCGTGGCCTATTCTGTGCTGGTGGTGGCCAAAGTGGAAAAGGGCAAGTC
CAAGAAACTGAAGAGTGTGAAAGAGCTGCTGGGGATCACCATCATGGAAAGAAGCAGCTTCGAGAAGAAT
CCCATCGACTTTCTGGAAGCCAAGGGCTACAAAGAAGTGAAAAAGGACCTGATCATCAAGCTGCCTAAGT
ACTCCCTGTTCGAGCTGGAAAACGGCCGGAAGAGAATGCTGGCCTCTGCCGGCGAACTGCAGAAGGGAAA
CGAACTGGCCCTGCCCTCCAAATATGTGAACTTCCTGTACCTGGCCAGCCACTATGAGAAGCTGAAGGGC
TCCCCCGAGGATAATGAGCAGAAACAGCTGTTTGTGGAACAGCACAAGCACTACCTGGACGAGATCATCG
AGCAGATCAGCGAGTTCTCCAAGAGAGTGATCCTGGCCGACGCTAATCTGGACAAAGTGCTGTCCGCCTA
CAACAAGCACCGGGATAAGCCCATCAGAGAGCAGGCCGAGAATATCATCCACCTGTTTACCCTGACCAAT
CTGGGAGCCCCTGCCGCCTTCAAGTACTTTGACACCACCATCGACCGGAAGAGGTACACCAGCACCAAAG
AGGTGCTGGACGCCACCCTGATCCACCAGAGCATCACCGGCCTGTACGAGACACGGATCGACCTGTCTCA
GCTGGGAGGCGACAAAAGGCCGGCGGCCACGAAAAAGGCCGGCCAGGCAAAAAAGAAAAAGGAATTCGGC
AGTGGAGAGGGCAGAGGAAGTCTGCTAACATGCGGTGACGTCGAGGAGAATCCTGGCCCAATGACCGAGT
ACAAGCCCACGGTGCGCCTCGCCACCCGCGACGACGTCCCCAGGGCCGTACGCACCCTCGCCGCCGCGTT
CGCCGACTACCCCGCCACGCGCCACACCGTCGATCCGGACCGCCACATCGAGCGGGTCACCGAGCTGCAA
GAACTCTTCCTCACGCGCGTCGGGCTCGACATCGGCAAGGTGTGGGTCGCGGACGACGGCGCCGCGGTGG
CGGTCTGGACCACGCCGGAGAGCGTCGAAGCGGGGGCGGTGTTCGCCGAGATCGGCCCGCGCATGGCCGA
GTTGAGCGGTTCCCGGCTGGCCGCGCAGCAACAGATGGAAGGCCTCCTGGCGCCGCACCGGCCCAAGGAG
CCCGCGTGGTTCCTGGCCACCGTCGGCGTCTCGCCCGACCACCAGGGCAAGGGTCTGGGCAGCGCCGTCG
TGCTCCCCGGAGTGGAGGCGGCCGAGCGCGCCGGGGTGCCCGCCTTCCTGGAGACCTCCGCGCCCCACAA
CCTCCCCTTCTACGAGCGGCTCGGCTTCACCGTCACCGCCGACGTCGAGGTGCCCGAAGGACCGCGCACC
TGGTGCATGACCCGCAAGCCCGGTGCCTGAGAATTCTAACTAGAGCTCGCTGATCAGCCTCGACTGTGCC
TTCTAGTTGCCAGCCATCTGTTGTTTGCCCCTCCCCCGTGCCTTCCTTGACCCTGGAAGGTGCCACTCCC
ACTGTCCTTTCCTAATAAAATGAGGAAATTGCATCGCATTGTCTGAGTAGGTGTCATTCTATTCTGGGGG
GTGGGGTGGGGCAGGACAGCAAGGGGGAGGATTGGGAAGAGAATAGCAGGCATGCTGGGGAGCGGCCGCA
GGAACCCCTAGTGATGGAGTTGGCCACTCCCTCTCTGCGCGCTCGCTCGCTCACTGAGGCCGGGCGACCA
AAGGTCGCCCGACGCCCGGGCTTTGCCCGGGCGGCCTCAGTGAGCGAGCGAGCGCGCAGCTGCCTGCAGG
GGCGCCTGATGCGGTATTTTCTCCTTACGCATCTGTGCGGTATTTCACACCGCATA
[95 nt withheld, positions 6637-6731]
T
[46 nt withheld, positions 6733-6778]
C
[141 nt withheld, positions 6780-6920]
CCTTTGACGTTGGAGTCCACGTTCTTT
[37 nt withheld, positions 6948-6984]
ACTCTATCTCGGGCTATTCTTTTGATTTATAAGGGATTTTGCCGATTTCGGTCTATTGGTTAAAAAATGA
GCTGATTTAACAAAAATTTAACGCGAATTTTAACAAAATATTAACGTTTACAATTTTATGGTGCACTCTC
AGTACAATCTGCTCTGATGCCGCATAGTTAAGCCAGCCCCGACACCCGCCAACACCCGCTGACGCGCCCT
GACGGGCTTGTCTGCTCCCGGCATCCGCTTACAGACAAGCTGTGACCGTCTCCGGGAGCTGCATGTGTCA
GAGGTTTTCACCGTCATCACCGAAACGCGCGAGACGAAAGGGCCTCGTGATACGCCTATTTTTATAGGTT
AATGTCATGATAATAATGGTTTCTTAGACGTCAGGTGGCACTTTTCGGGGAAATGTGCGCGGAACCCCTA
TTTGTTTATTTTTCTAAATACATTCAAATATGTATCCGCTCATGAGACAATAACCCTGATAAATGCTTCA
ATAATATTGAAAAAGGAAGAGTATGAGTATTCAACATTTCCGTGTCGCCCTTATTCCCTTTTTTGCGGCA
TTTTGCCTTCCTGTTTTTGCTCACCCAGAAACGCTGGTGAAAGTAAAAGATGCTGAAGATCAGTTGGGTG
CACGAGTGGGTTACATCGAACTGGATCTCAACAGCGGTAAGATCCTTGAGAGTTTTCGCCCCGAAGAACG
TTTTCCAATGATGAGCACTTTTAAAGTTCTGCTATGTGGCGCGGTATTATCCCGTATTGACGCCGGGCAA
GAGCAACTCGGTCGCCGCATACACTATTCTCAGAATGACTTGGTTGAGTACTCACCAGTCACAGAAAAGC
ATCTTACGGATGGCATGACAGTAAGAGAATTATGCAGTGCTGCCATAACCATGAGTGATAACACTGCGGC
CAACTTACTTCTGACAACGATCGGAGGACCGAAGGAGCTAACCGCTTTTTTGCACAACATGGGGGATCAT
GTAACTCGCCTTGATCGTTGGGAACCGGAGCTGAATGAAGCCATACCAAACGACGAGCGTGACACCACGA
TGCCTGTAGCAATGGCAACAACGTTGCGCAAACTATTAACTGGCGAACTACTTACTCTAGCTTCCCGGCA
ACAATTAATAGACTGGATGGAGGCGGATAAAGTTGCAGGACCACTTCTGCGCTCGGCCCTTCCGGCTGGC
TGGTTTATTGCTGATAAATCTGGAGCCGGTGAGCGTGGAAGCCGCGGTATCATTGCAGCACTGGGGCCAG
ATGGTAAGCCCTCCCGTATCGTAGTTATCTACACGACGGGGAGTCAGGCAACTATGGATGAACGAAATAG
ACAGATCGCTGAGATAGGTGCCTCACTGATTAAGCATTGGTAACTGTCAGACCAAGTTTACTCATATATA
CTTTAGATTGATTTAAAACTTCATTTTTAATTTAAAAGGATCTAGGTGAAGATCCTTTTTGATAATCTCA
TGACCAAAATCCCTTAACGTGAGTTTTCGTTCCACTGAGCGTCAGACCCCGTAGAAAAGATCAAAGGATC
TTCTTGAGATCCTTTTTTTCTGCGCGTAATCTGCTGCTTGCAAACAAAAAAACCACCGCTACCAGCGGTG
GTTTGTTTGCCGGATCAAGAGCTACCAACTCTTTTTCCGAAGGTAACTGGCTTCAGCAGAGCGCAGATAC
CAAATACTGTTCTTCTAGTGTAGCCGTAGTTAGGCCACCACTTCAAGAACTCTGTAGCACCGCCTACATA
CCTCGCTCTGCTAATCCTGTTACCAGTGGCTGCTGCCAGTGGCGATAAGTCGTGTCTTACCGGGTTGGAC
TCAAGACGATAGTTACCGGATAAGGCGCAGCGGTCGGGCTGAACGGGGGGTTCGTGCACACAGCCCAGCT
TGGAGCGAACGACCTACACCGAACTGAGATACCTACAGCGTGAGCTATGAGAAAGCGCCACGCTTCCCGA
AGGGAGAAAGGCGGACAGGTATCCGGTAAGCGGCAGGGTCGGAACAGGAGAGCGCACGAGGGAGCTTCCA
GGGGGAAACGCCTGGTATCTTTATAGTCCTGTCGGGTTTCGCCACCTCTGACTTGAGCGTCGATTTTTGT
GATGCTCGTCAGGGGGGCGGAGCCTATGGAAAAACGCCAGCAACGCGGCCTTTTTACGGTTCCTGGCCTT
TTGCTGGCCTTTTGCTCACATGT
Features (pLannotate 1.2.2; 19 found; start..end, strand, type, name):
      1..241     +  promoter       U6 promoter: RNA polymerase III promoter for human U6 snRNA
    271..346     +  misc_RNA       gRNA scaffold: guide RNA scaffold for the Streptococcus pyogenes CRISPR/Cas9 system
    353..396     +  misc_RNA       gRNA scaffold (fragment): guide RNA scaffold for the Streptococcus pyogenes CRISPR/Cas9 system
    443..728     +  enhancer       CMV enhancer: human cytomegalovirus immediate early enhancer; contains an 18-bp deletion relative to the standard CMV enhancer
    730..1007    +  promoter       chicken β-actin promoter: No description available
   1008..1235    +  intron         hybrid intron: hybrid between chicken β-actin (CBA) and minute virus of mice (MMV) introns (Gray et al., 2011)
   1373..2974    +  CDS            Cas9(N): N-terminal portion of Streptococcus pyogenes Cas9 (Zetsche et al., 2015)
   2975..5473    +  CDS            Cas9(C): C-terminal portion of Streptococcus pyogenes Cas9 (Zetsche et al., 2015)
   5474..5521    +  CDS            nucleoplasmin NLS: bipartite nuclear localization signal from nucleoplasmin
   5591..6190    +  CDS            PuroR (fragment): puromycin N-acetyltransferase; pac from Streptomyces; confers resistance to puromycin
   6224..6335    +  polyA_signal   bGH poly(A) signal: bovine growth hormone polyadenylation signal
   6440..6580    +  repeat_region  AAV2 ITR: inverted terminal repeat of adeno-associated virus serotype 2 inverted
   6585..6636    -  misc_feature   bom (fragment): basis of mobility region from pBR322
   6655..7110    +  rep_origin     f1 ori (sequence partly withheld): f1 bacteriophage origin of replication; arrow indicates direction of (+) strand synthesis
   7111..7160    -  misc_feature   bom (fragment): basis of mobility region from pBR322
   7262..7297    -  CDS            rop (fragment): Rop protein, which maintains plasmids at low copy number; rop
   7392..7496    +  promoter       AmpR promoter: bla
   7497..8357    +  CDS            AmpR: β-lactamase; bla; confers resistance to ampicillin, carbenicillin, and related antibiotics
   8528..9116    +  rep_origin     ori: high-copy-number ColE1/pMB1/pBR322/pUC origin of replication
