[The description below was written by a language model from this plasmid's Addgene catalogue record and pLannotate feature annotations shown in this document.]
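Description:
pX459-dTLN1 exon is an all-in-one mammalian CRISPR-Cas9 expression plasmid built on the pX459 backbone and designed to target an exon of the dog TLN1 gene, which encodes talin1. It is propagated in E. coli through a high-copy ColE1/pUC-type origin with ampicillin selection (AmpR under its own bla promoter). It also carries an f1 phage origin. The sequenced record is about 9.2 kb, consistent with the catalogued total size.

The plasmid contains two expression units. A human U6 RNA polymerase III promoter drives a single guide RNA, with the TLN1-specific spacer placed in the gap between the promoter and the Streptococcus pyogenes gRNA scaffold. A second, partial scaffold fragment is annotated just downstream. The second unit uses a hybrid promoter made of the CMV enhancer, chicken β-actin promoter and a hybrid intron to express S. pyogenes Cas9, which the annotation tool splits into contiguous N- and C-terminal portions that together form the full coding sequence. Cas9 is followed by a nucleoplasmin bipartite nuclear localization signal, then a puromycin N-acetyltransferase coding region and a bGH polyadenylation signal. The short unannotated gap between the NLS and PuroR is not described in the feature table, though the layout suggests that both proteins come from one transcript. A single AAV2 ITR lies downstream of the cassette. With only one repeat annotated, nothing in the record indicates use for AAV packaging.

After transfection, puromycin can be used to enrich for cells that express Cas9 and the guide. The record supports its use for disrupting TLN1 in canine cells, and the associated study concerns leader cell specification during collective cell migration.
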