Addgene plasmid #176033: pX459-dTLN1 exon
Purpose: A vector for the CRISPR-Cas9 system targeting an exon of dog TLN1 (talin1)
Depositing lab: Michiyuki Matsuda. Depositing organization: Kyoto University, Graduate School of Biostudies. Publication: A feedback loop between lamellipodial extension and HGF-ERK signaling specifies leader cells during collective cell migration. Hino N, Matsuda K, Jikko Y, Maryu G, Sakai K, Imamura R, Tsukiji S, Aoki K, Terai K, Hirashima T, Trepat X, Matsuda M. Dev Cell. 2022 Oct 10;57(19):2290-2304.e7. doi: 10.1016/j.devcel.2022.09.003. Epub 2022 Sep 28. PubMed 36174555.
Backbone
  Vector backbone: pX459
  Backbone manufacturer: https://www.addgene.org/48139/
  Backbone size w/o insert (bp): 3200
  Total vector size (bp): 9200
  Vector type: Mammalian Expression, CRISPR
  Selectable markers: Puromycin
Growth in bacteria
  Bacterial resistance: Ampicillin, 100 μg/mL
  Growth temperature: 37°C
  Growth strain: DH5alpha
  Copy number: Unknown
Gene/Insert
  Gene/Insert name: A gRNA targeting the dog TLN1 gene and the cDNA of Cas9
  gRNA/shRNA sequence: TTCCATCAGCTCTCGAACCA
  Insert size (bp): 5000
  Entrez Gene: TLN1
Terms and licenses: Academic/Nonprofit Terms; Industry Terms: Not Available to Industry
How to cite: pX459-dTLN1 exon was a gift from Michiyuki Matsuda (Addgene plasmid # 176033 ; http://n2t.net/addgene:176033 ; RRID:Addgene_176033)
